>Addgene plasmid #242617 | JARID1D-HE-AA | addgene full sequence | sequence record 498183 | Addgene NGS Result
GACATTGATTATTGACTAGTTATTAATAGTAATCAATTACGGGGTCATTAGTTCATAGCCCATATATGGA
GTTCCGCGTTACATAACTTACGGTAAATGGCCCGCCTGGCTGACCGCCCAACGACCCCCGCCCATTGACG
TCAATAATGACGTATGTTCCCATAGTAACGCCAATAGGGACTTTCCATTGACGTCAATGGGTGGAGTATT
TACGGTAAACTGCCCACTTGGCAGTACATCAAGTGTATCATATGCCAAGTCCGCCCCCTATTGACGTCAA
TGACGGTAAATGGCCCGCCTGGCATTATGCCCAGTACATGACCTTACGGGACTTTCCTACTTGGCAGTAC
ATCTACGTATTAGTCATCGCTATTACCATGGTGATGCGGTTTTGGCAGTACACCAATGGGCGTGGATAGC
GGTTTGACTCACGGGGATTTCCAAGTCTCCACCCCATTGACGTCAATGGGAGTTTGTTTTGGCACCAAAA
TCAACGGGACTTTCCAAAATGTCGTAATAACCCCGCCCCGTTGACGCAAATGGGCGGTAGGCGTGTACGG
TGGGAGGTCTATATAAGCAGAGCTCGTTTAGTGAACCGTCAGAATTGATCTACCATGGACTACAAAGACG
ATGACGACAAGCTTGCGGCCGCGATGGAACCGGGGTGTGACGAGTTCCTGCCGCCACCGGAGTGCCCGGT
TTTTGAGCCTAGCTGGGCTGAATTCCAAGACCCGCTTGGCTACATTGCGAAAATAAGGCCCATAGCAGAG
AAGTCTGGCATCTGCAAAATCCGCCCACCCGCGGATTGGCAGCCTCCTTTTGCAGTAGAAGTTGACAATT
TCAGATTTACTCCTCGCGTCCAAAGGCTAAATGAACTGGAGGCCCAAACTAGAGTGAAATTGAACTATTT
GGATCAGATTGCAAAATTCTGGGAAATTCAAGGCTCCTCTTTAAAGATTCCCAATGTGGAGCGGAAGATC
TTGGACCTCTACAGCCTTAGTAAGCAATGTAACACACACCCGTTTGACAATGAGGTAAAAGATAAGGAAT
ACAAGCCCCACAGCATCCCCCTTAGACAGTCTGTGCAGCCTTCAAAGTTCAGCAGCTACAGTCGACGGGC
AAAAAGGCTACAGCCTGATCCAGAGCCTACAGAGGAGGACATTGAGAAGCATCCAGAGCTAAAGAAGTTA
CAGATATATGGGCCAGGTCCCAAAATGATGGGCTTGGGCCTTATGGCTAAGGATAAGGATAAGACTGTGC
ATAAGAAAGTCACATGCCCCCCAACTGTTACGGTGAAGGATGAGCAAAGTGGAGGTGGGAACGTGTCATC
AACATTGCTCAAGCAGCACTTGAGCCTAGAGCCCTGCACTAAGACAACCATGCAACTTCGAAAGAATCAC
AGCAGTGCCCAGTTTATTGACTCATATATTTGCCAAGTATGCTCCCGTGGGGATGAAGATGATAAGCTTC
TTTTCTGTGATGGCTGTGATGACAATTACCACATCTTCTGCTTGTTACCACCCCTTCCTGAAATCCCCAG
AGGCATCTGGAGGTGCCCAAAATGTATCTTGGCGGAGTGTAAACAGCCTCCTGAAGCTTTTGGATTTGAA
CAGGCTACCCAGGAGTACAGTTTGCAGAGTTTTGGTGAAATGGCTGATTCCTTCAAGTCCGACTACTTCA
ACATGCCTGTACATATGGTGCCTACAGAACTTGTAGAGAAGGAATTCTGGAGGCTGGTGAGCAGCATTGA
GGAAGACGTGACAGTTGAATATGGAGCTGATATTCATTCCAAAGAATTTGGCAGTGGCTTTCCTGTCAGC
AATAGCAAACAAAACTTATCTCCTGAGGAGAAGGAGTATGCGACCAGTGGTTGGAACCTGAATGTGATGC
CAGTGCTAGATCAGTCTGTTCTCTGTCACATCAATGCAGACATCTCAGGCATGAAGGTGCCCTGGCTGTA
CGTGGGCATGGTTTTCTCAGCATTTTGTTGGGCTATTGCGGATCACTGGAGTTACTCTATTAACTATCTG
CATTGGGGTGAGCCGAAGACCTGGTATGGTGTACCCTCCCTGGCAGCAGAGCATTTGGAGGAGGTGATGA
AGATGCTGACACCTGAGCTGTTTGATAGCCAGCCTGATCTCCTACACCAGCTTGTCACTCTCATGAATCC
CAACACTTTGATGTCCCATGGTGTGCCAGTTGTCCGCACAAACCAGTGTGCAGGGGAGTTTGTCATCACT
TTTCCTCGTGCTTACCACAGTGGTTTTAACCAAGGCTACAATTTTGCTGAAGCTGTCAACTTTTGTACTG
CTGACTGGCTACCTGCTGGACGCCAGTGCATTGAACACTACCGCCGGCTCCGGCGCTATTGTGTCTTCTC
CCACGAGGAGCTCATCTGCAAGATGGCTGCCTTCCCAGAGACGTTGGATCTCAATCTAGCAGTAGCTGTG
CACAAGGAGATGTTCATTATGGTTCAGGAGGAGCGACGTCTACGAAAGGCCCTTTTGGAGAAGGGCGTCA
CGGAGGCTGAGCGAGAGGCTTTTGAGCTGCTCCCAGATGATGAACGCCAGTGCATCAAGTGCAAGACCAC
GTGCTTCTTGTCAGCCCTGGCCTGCTACGACTGCCCAGATGGCCTTGTATGCCTTTCCCACATCAATGAC
CTCTGCAAGTGCTCTAGTAGCCGACAGTACCTCCGGTATCGGTACACCTTGGATGAGCTCCCCACCATGC
TGCATAAACTGAAGATTCGGGCTGAGTCTTTTGACACCTGGGCCAACAAAGTGCGAGTGGCCTTGGAGGT
GGAGGATGGCCGTAAACGCAGCTTTGAAGAGCTAAGGGCACTGGAGTCTGAGGCTCGTGAGAGGAGGTTT
CCTAATAGTGAGCTGCTTCAGCGACTGAAGAACTGCCTGAGTGAGGTGGAGGCTTGTATTGCTCAAGTCC
TGGGGCTGGTCAGTGGTCAGGTGGCCAGGATGGACACTCCACAGCTGACCTTGACTGAACTCCGGGTCCT
TCTTGAGCAGATGGGCAGCCTGCCCTGTGCCATGCATCAGATTGGGGATGTCAAGGATGTCCTGGAACAG
GTGGAGGCCTATCAAGCTGAGGCTCGTGAGGCTCTGGCCACACTGCCCTCTAGTCCAGGGCTATTGCGGT
CCCTGTTGGAGAGGGGGCAGCAGCTGGGTGTAGAGGTGCCTGAAGCCCATCAGCTTCAGCAGCAGGTGGA
GCAGGCGCAATGGCTAGATGAAGTGAAGCAGGCCCTGGCCCCTTCTGCTCACAGGGGCTCTCTGGTCATC
ATGCAGGGGCTTTTGGTTATGGGTGCCAAGATAGCCTCCAGCCCTTCTGTGGACAAGGCCCGGGCTGAGC
TGCAAGAACTACTGACCATTGCAGAGCGCTGGGAAGAAAAGGCTCATTTCTGCCTGGAGGCCAGGCAGAA
GCATCCACCAGCCACATTGGAAGCCATAATTCGTGAGACAGAAAACATCCCTGTTCACCTGCCTAACATC
CAGGCTCTCAAAGAAGCTCTGACTAAGGCACAAGCTTGGATTGCTGATGTGGATGAGATCCAAAATGGTG
ACCACTACCCCTGTCTAGATGACTTGGAGGGCCTGGTGGCTGTGGGCCGGGACCTGCCTGTGGGGCTGGA
AGAGCTGAGACAGCTAGAGCTGCAGGTATTGACAGCACATTCCTGGAGAGAGAAGGCCTCCAAGACCTTT
CTCAAGAAGAATTCTTGCTACACACTGCTTGAGGTGCTTTGCCCGTGTGCAGACGCTGGCTCAGACAGCA
CCAAGCGTAGCCGGTGGATGGAGAAGGCGCTGGGGTTGTACCAGTGTGACACAGAGCTGCTGGGGCTGTC
TGCACAGGACCTCAGAGACCCAGGCTCTGTGATTGTGGCCTTCAAGGAAGGGGAACAGAAGGAGAAGGAG
GGTATCCTGCAGCTGCGTCGCACCAACTCAGCCAAGCCCAGTCCACTGGCACCATCCCTCATGGCCTCTT
CTCCGACTTCTATCTGTGTGTGTGGGCAGGTGCCAGCTGGGGTGGGAGTTCTGCAGTGTGACCTGTGTCA
GGACTGGTTCCATGGGCAGTGTGTGTCAGTGCCCCATCTCCTCACCTCTCCAAAGCCCAGTCTCACTTCA
TCTCCACTGCTAGCCTGGTGGGAATGGGACACAAAATTCCTGTGTCCACTGTGTATGCGCTCACGACGGC
CACGCCTAGAGACAATCCTAGCCTTGCTGGTTGCCCTGCAGAGGCTGCCCGTGCGGCTGCCTGAGGGTGA
GGCCCTTCAGTGTCTCACAGAGAGGGCCATTGGCTGGCAAGACCGTGCCAGAAAGGCTCTGGCCTCTGAA
GATGTGACTGCTCTGTTGCGACAGCTGGCTGAGCTTCGCCAACAGCTACAGGCCAAACCCAGACCAGAGG
AGGCCTCAGTCTACACTTCAGCCACTGCCTGTGACCCTATCAGAGAAGGCAGTGGCAACAATATTTCTAA
GGTCCAAGGGCTGCTGGAGAATGGAGACAGTGTGACCAGTCCTGAGAACATGGCTCCAGGAAAGGGCTCT
GACCTGGAGCTACTGTCCTCACTGTTGCCGCAGTTGACTGGCCCTGTGTTGGAGCTGCCTGAGGCAATCC
GGGCTCCCCTGGAGGAGCTCATGATGGAAGGGGACCTGCTTGAGGTGACCCTGGATGAGAACCACAGCAT
CTGGCAGCTGCTGCAGGCTGGACAGCCTCCAGACCTGGACAGAATTCGCACACTTCTGGAGCTGGAAAAA
TTTGAACATCAAGGGAGTCGGACAAGGAGCCGGGCTCTGGAGAGGCGACGGCGGCGGCAGAAGGTGGATC
AGGGTAGAAACGTTGAGAATCTTGTTCAACAGGAGCTTCAGTCAAAAAGGGCTCGGAGCTCAGGGATTAT
GTCTCAGGTGGGCCGAGAAGAAGAACATTATCAGGAGAAAGCAGACCGTGAAAATATGTTCCTGACACCT
TCCACAGACCACAGCCCTTTCTTGAAAGGAAACCAAAATAGCTTACAACACAAGGATTCAGGCTCTTCAG
CTGCTTGTCCTTCTTTAATGCCTTTGCTACAACTCTCCTACTCTGATGAGCAACAGTTGTGAGGATCCCG
GGTGGCATCCCTGTGACCCCTCCCCAGTGCCTCTCCTGGCCCTGGAAGTTGCCACTCCAGTGCCCACCAG
CCTTGTCCTAATAAAATTAAGTTGCATCATTTTGTCTGACTAGGTGTCCTTCTATAATATTATGGGGTGG
AGGGGGGTGGTATGGAGCAAGGGGCAAGTTGGGAAGACAACCTGTAGGGCCTGCGGGGTCTATTGGGAAC
CAAGCTGGAGTGCAGTGGCACAATCTTGGCTCACTGCAATCTCCGCCTCCTGGGTTCAAGCGATTCTCCT
GCCTCAGCCTCCCGAGTTGTTGGGATTCCAGGCATGCATGACCAGGCTCAGCTAATTTTTGTTTTTTTGG
TAGAGACGGGGTTTCACCATATTGGCCAGGCTGGTCTCCAACTCCTAATCTCAGGTGATCTACCCACCTT
GGCCTCCCAAATTGCTGGGATTACAGGCGTGAACCACTGCTCCCTTCCCTGTCCTTCTGATTTTAAAATA
ACTATACCAGCAGGAGGACGTCCAGACACAGCATAGGCTACCTGGCCATGCCCAACCGGTGGGACATTTG
AGTTGCTTGCTTGGCACTGTCCTCTCATGCGTTGGGTCCACTCAGTAGATGCCTGTTGAATTGGGTACGC
GGCCAGCTTGGCTGTGGAATGTGTGTCAGTTAGGGTGTGGAAAGTCCCCAGGCTCCCCAGCAGGCAGAAG
TATGCAAAGCATGCATCTCAATTAGTCAGCAACCAGGTGTGGAAAGTCCCCAGGCTCCCCAGCAGGCAGA
AGTATGCAAAGCATGCATCTCAATTAGTCAGCAACCATAGTCCCGCCCCTAACTCCGCCCATCCCGCCCC
TAACTCCGCCCAGTTCCGCCCATTCTCCGCCCCATGGCTGACTAATTTTTTTTATTTATGCAGAGGCCGA
GGCCGCCTCGGCCTCTGAGCTATTCCAGAAGTAGTGAGGAGGCTTTTTTGGAGGCCTAGGCTTTTGCAAA
AAGCTCCTCGAGGAACTGAAAAACCAGAAAGTTAATTCCCTATAGTGAGTCGTATTAAATTCGTAATCAT
GTCATAGCTGTTTCCTGTGTGAAATTGTTATCCGCTCACAATTCCACACAACATACGAGCCGGAAGCATA
AAGTGTAAAGCCTGGGGTGCCTAATGAGTGAGCTAACTCACATTAATTGCGTTGCGCTCACTGCCCGCTT
TCCAGTCGGGAAACCTGTCGTGCCAGCTGCATTAATGAATCGGCCAACGCGCGGGGAGAGGCGGTTTGCG
TATTGGGCGCTCTTCCGCTTCCTCGCTCACTGACTCGCTGCGCTCGGTCGTTCGGCTGCGGCGAGCGGTA
TCAGCTCACTCAAAGGCGGTAATACGGTTATCCACAGAATCAGGGGATAACGCAGGAAAGAACATGTGAG
CAAAAGGCCAGCAAAAGGCCAGGAACCGTAAAAAGGCCGCGTTGCTGGCGTTTTTCCATAGGCTCCGCCC
CCCTGACGAGCATCACAAAAATCGACGCTCAAGTCAGAGGTGGCGAAACCCGACAGGACTATAAAGATAC
CAGGCGTTTCCCCCTGGAAGCTCCCTCGTGCGCTCTCCTGTTCCGACCCTGCCGCTTACCGGATACCTGT
CCGCCTTTCTCCCTTCGGGAAGCGTGGCGCTTTCTCATAGCTCACGCTGTAGGTATCTCAGTTCGGTGTA
GGTCGTTCGCTCCAAGCTGGGCTGTGTGCACGAACCCCCCGTTCAGCCCGACCGCTGCGCCTTATCCGGT
AACTATCGTCTTGAGTCCAACCCGGTAAGACACGACTTATCGCCACTGGCAGCAGCCACTGGTAACAGGA
TTAGCAGAGCGAGGTATGTAGGCGGTGCTACAGAGTTCTTGAAGTGGTGGCCTAACTACGGCTACACTAG
AAGAACAGTATTTGGTATCTGCGCTCTGCTGAAGCCAGTTACCTTCGGAAAAAGAGTTGGTAGCTCTTGA
TCCGGCAAACAAACCACCGCTGGTAGCGGTGGTTTTTTTGTTTGCAAGCAGCAGATTACGCGCAGAAAAA
AAGGATCTCAAGAAGATCCTTTGATCTTTTCTACGGGGTCTGACGCTCAGTGGAACGAAAACTCACGTTA
AGGGATTTTGGTCATGAGATTATCAAAAAGGATCTTCACCTAGATCCTTTTAAATTAAAAATGAAGTTTT
AAATCAATCTAAAGTATATATGAGTAAACTTGGTCTGACAGTTACCAATGCTTAATCAGTGAGGCACCTA
TCTCAGCGATCTGTCTATTTCGTTCATCCATAGTTGCCTGACTCCCCGTCGTGTAGATAACTACGATACG
GGAGGGCTTACCATCTGGCCCCAGTGCTGCAATGATACCGCGAGACCCACGCTCACCGGCTCCAGATTTA
TCAGCAATAAACCAGCCAGCCGGAAGGGCCGAGCGCAGAAGTGGTCCTGCAACTTTATCCGCCTCCATCC
AGTCTATTAATTGTTGCCGGGAAGCTAGAGTAAGTAGTTCGCCAGTTAATAGTTTGCGCAACGTTGTTGC
CATTGCTACAGGCATCGTGGTGTCACGCTCGTCGTTTGGTATGGCTTCATTCAGCTCCGGTTCCCAACGA
TCAAGGCGAGTTACATGATCCCCCATGTTGTGCAAAAAAGCGGTTAGCTCCTTCGGTCCTCCGATCGTTG
TCAGAAGTAAGTTGGCCGCAGTGTTATCACTCATGGTTATGGCAGCACTGCATAATTCTCTTACTGTCAT
GCCATCCGTAAGATGCTTTTCTGTGACTGGTGAGTACTCAACCAAGTCATTCTGAGAATAGTGTATGCGG
CGACCGAGTTGCTCTTGCCCGGCGTCAATACGGGATAATACCGCGCCACATAGCAGAACTTTAAAAGTGC
TCATCATTGGAAAACGTTCTTCGGGGCGAAAACTCTCAAGGATCTTACCGCTGTTGAGATCCAGTTCGAT
GTAACCCACTCGTGCACCCAACTGATCTTCAGCATCTTTTACTTTCACCAGCGTTTCTGGGTGAGCAAAA
ACAGGAAGGCAAAATGCCGCAAAAAAGGGAATAAGGGCGACACGGAAATGTTGAATACTCATACTCTTCC
TTTTTCAATATTATTGAAGCATTTATCAGGGTTATTGTCTCATGAGCGGATACATATTTGAATGTATTTA
GAAAAATAAACAAATAGGGGTTCCGCGCACATTTCCCCGAAAAGTGCCACCTG
[124 nt withheld, positions 8314-8437]
C
[91 nt withheld, positions 8439-8529]
A
[49 nt withheld, positions 8531-8579]
CCTTTGACGTTGGAGTCCACGTTCTTT
[37 nt withheld, positions 8607-8643]
ACCCTATCTCGGTCTATTCTTTTGATTTATAAGGGATTTTGCCGATTTCGGCCTATTGGTTAAAAAATGA
GCTGATTTAACAAAAATTTAACGCGAATTTTAACAAAATATTAACGCTTACAATTTCCATTCGCCATTCA
GGCTGCGCAACTGTTGGGAAGGGCGATCGGTGCGGGCCTCTTCGCTATTACGCCAGCTGGCGAAAGGGGG
ATGTGCTGCAAGGCGATTAAGTTGGGTAACGCCAGGGTTTTCCCAGTCACGACGTTGTAAAACGACGGCC
AGTGCCAAGCTGATCTATACATTGAATCAATATTGGCAATTAGCCATATTAGTCATTGGTTATATAGCAT
AAATCAATATTGGCTATTGGCCATTGCATACGTTGTATCTATATCATAATATGTACATTTATATTGGCTC
ATGTCCAATATGACCGCCATGTT
Features (pLannotate 1.2.2; 16 found; start..end, strand, type, name):
      1..380     +  enhancer       CMV enhancer: human cytomegalovirus immediate early enhancer
    382..581     +  promoter       CMV promoter: human cytomegalovirus (CMV) immediate early promoter
    617..637     +  CDS            3xFLAG (fragment): three tandem FLAG® epitope tags
    654..5099    +  CDS            KDM5D: KDM5D_HUMAN - Also known as HY, HYA, JARID1D, KIAA0234, SMCY. Experimental evidence at protein level: Swiss-Prot protein existence level 1. Histone demethylase that specifically demethylates 'Lys-4' of histone H3, thereby playing a central role in histone code. Does not demethylate histone H3 'Lys-9', H3 'Lys-27', H3 'Lys-36', H3 'Lys-79' or H4 'Lys-20'. Demethylates trimethylated and dimethylated but not monomethylated H3 'Lys-4'. May play a role in spermatogenesis. Involved in transcriptional repression of diverse metastasis-associated genes; in this function seems to cooperate with ZMYND8.
   5110..5732    +  polyA_signal   hGH poly(A) signal: human growth hormone polyadenylation signal
   5761..6090    +  promoter       SV40 promoter: SV40 enhancer and early promoter
   6129..6147    -  promoter       T7 promoter: promoter for bacteriophage T7 RNA polymerase
   6185..6201    -  protein_bind   lac operator: The lac repressor binds to the lac operator to inhibit transcription in E. coli. This inhibition can be relieved by adding lactose or isopropyl-β-D-thiogalactopyranoside (IPTG). lac repressor encoded by lacI
   6209..6239    -  promoter       lac promoter: promoter for the E. coli lac operon
   6254..6275    -  protein_bind   CAP binding site: CAP binding activates transcription in the presence of cAMP. E. coli catabolite activator protein
   6288..6380    -  CDS            lacI (fragment): lac repressor; lacI; The lac repressor binds to the lac operator to inhibit transcription in E. coli. This inhibition can be relieved by adding lactose or isopropyl-β-D-thiogalactopyranoside (IPTG).
   6563..7151    -  rep_origin     ori: high-copy-number ColE1/pMB1/pBR322/pUC origin of replication
   7322..8182    -  CDS            AmpR: β-lactamase; bla; confers resistance to ampicillin, carbenicillin, and related antibiotics
   8183..8287    -  promoter       AmpR promoter: bla
   8314..8742    +  rep_origin     f1 ori (sequence partly withheld): f1 bacteriophage origin of replication; arrow indicates direction of (+) strand synthesis
   8773..8927    -  CDS            lacZα (fragment): LacZα fragment of β-galactosidase; lacZ fragment
