[The description below was written by a language model from this plasmid's Addgene catalogue record and pLannotate feature annotations shown in this document.]
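Description:
JARID1D-HE-AA is a mammalian expression plasmid built on the pFLAG-CMV2 backbone that produces a catalytically inactive form of the human histone demethylase KDM5D (also called JARID1D or SMCY). The roughly 4.4 kb human coding sequence was inserted by restriction cloning between NotI and BamHI sites. It lies downstream of the human cytomegalovirus immediate-early enhancer and promoter and is followed by the human growth hormone polyadenylation signal. A FLAG epitope supplied by the backbone is fused to the N terminus, allowing detection or immunoprecipitation with anti-FLAG reagents; the annotation software labels this short element as a fragment of 3xFLAG, which fits a single FLAG tag. The "HE-AA" name and the stated purpose indicate alanine substitutions that abolish catalytic activity, but the record does not give the residue positions.

For propagation in E. coli, the plasmid carries a high-copy ColE1/pUC-type origin and a β-lactamase gene conferring ampicillin resistance, along with an f1 origin for single-stranded DNA production. The feature table also shows an SV40 enhancer/early promoter region with no annotated gene downstream of it, and no mammalian selection marker is listed, so the construct appears suited mainly to transient transfection. Leftover backbone elements include a T7 promoter, lac promoter/operator sequences, and fragments of lacI and lacZα. The sequenced record is slightly shorter (9,086 nt) than the catalogued total size (9,149 bp).

KDM5D normally removes di- and trimethyl marks from histone H3 lysine 4 and represses metastasis-associated genes. This mutant would typically serve as a demethylase-dead control alongside the wild-type protein, and the associated publication concerns prostate cancer invasion and metastasis.
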