Addgene plasmid #242617: JARID1D-HE-AA
Purpose: Expresses catalytic mutant JARID1D
Depositing lab: Min Gyu Lee. Depositing organization: University of Texas MD Anderson Cancer Center. Publication: JARID1D Is a Suppressor and Prognostic Marker of Prostate Cancer Invasion and Metastasis. Li N, Dhar SS, Chen TY, Kan PY, Wei Y, Kim JH, Chan CH, Lin HK, Hung MC, Lee MG. Cancer Res. 2016 Feb 15;76(4):831-43. doi: 10.1158/0008-5472.CAN-15-0906. Epub 2016 Jan 8. PubMed 26747897.
Backbone
  Vector backbone: pFLAG-CMV2
  Backbone manufacturer: Sigma
  Backbone size w/o insert (bp): 4700
  Total vector size (bp): 9149
  Vector type: Mammalian Expression, Bacterial Expression
Growth in bacteria
  Bacterial resistance: Ampicillin, 100 μg/mL
  Growth temperature: 37°C
  Growth strain: DH5alpha
  Copy number: High Copy
Gene/Insert
  Gene/Insert name: JARID1D-HE-AA (alt name: KDM5D)
  Species: H. sapiens (human)
  Insert size (bp): 4449
  GenBank ID: NM_001146706.2
  Entrez Gene: KDM5D (a.k.a. HY, HYA, JARID1D, SMCY)
  Promoter: CMV
  Tag / fusion protein: FLAG (N terminal on backbone)
  Cloning method: Restriction Enzyme; 5′ cloning site Not1 (unknown if destroyed); 3′ cloning site BamH1 (unknown if destroyed)
  Sequencing primers: 5′ CGCAAATGGGCGGTAGGCGTG
Terms and licenses: Academic/Nonprofit Terms; Industry Terms: Not Available to Industry
How to cite: JARID1D-HE-AA was a gift from Min Gyu Lee (Addgene plasmid # 242617 ; http://n2t.net/addgene:242617 ; RRID:Addgene_242617)
