>Addgene plasmid #242617 | JARID1D-HE-AA | depositor partial sequence | sequence record 486804 | Insert JARID1D-HE-AA
ATGGAACCGGGGTGTGACGAGTTCCTGCCGCCACCGGAGTGCCCGGTTTTTGAGCCTAGCTGGGCTGAAT
TCCAAGACCCGCTTGGCTACATTGCGAAAATAAGGCCCATAGCAGAGAAGTCTGGCATCTGCAAAATCCG
CCCACCCGCGGATTGGCAGCCTCCTTTTGCAGTAGAAGTTGACAATTTCAGATTTACTCCTCGCGTCCAA
AGGCTAAATGAACTGGAGGCCCAAACTAGAGTGAAATTGAACTATTTGGATCAGATTGCAAAATTCTGGG
AAATTCAAGGCTCCTCTTTAAAGATTCCCAATGTGGAGCGGAAGATCTTGGACCTCTACAGCCTTAGTAA
GCAATGTAACACACACCCGTTTGACAATGAGGTAAAAGATAAGGAATACAAGCCCCACAGCATCCCCCTT
AGACAGTCTGTGCAGCCTTCAAAGTTCAGCAGCTACAGTCGACGGGCAAAAAGGCTACAGCCTGATCCAG
AGCCTACAGAGGAGGACATTGAGAAGCATCCAGAGCTAAAGAAGTTACAGATATATGGGCCAGGTCCCAA
AATGATGGGCTTGGGCCTTATGGCTAAGGATAAGGATAAGACTGTGCATAAGAAAGTCACATGCCCCCCA
ACTGTTACGGTGAAGGATGAGCAAAGTGGAGGTGGGAACGTGTCATCAACATTGCTCAAGCAGCACTTGA
GCCTAGAGCCCTGCACTAAGACAACCATGCAACTTCGAAAGAATCACAGCAGTGCCCAGTTTATTGACTC
ATATATTTGCCAAGTATGCTCCCGTGGGGATGAAGATGATAAGCTTCTTTTCTGTGATGGCTGTGATGAC
AATTACCACATCTTCTGCTTGTTACCACCCCTTCCTGAAATCCCCAGAGGCATCTGGAGGTGCCCAAAAT
GTATCTTGGCGGAGTGTAAACAGCCTCCTGAAGCTTTTGGATTTGAACAGGCTACCCAGGAGTACAGTTT
GCAGAGTTTTGGTGAAATGGCTGATTCCTTCAAGTCCGACTACTTCAACATGCCTGTACATATGGTGCCT
ACAGAACTTGTAGAGAAGGAATTCTGGAGGCTGGTGAGCAGCATTGAGGAAGACGTGACAGTTGAATATG
GAGCTGATATTCATTCCAAAGAATTTGGCAGTGGCTTTCCTGTCAGCAATAGCAAACAAAACTTATCTCC
TGAGGAGAAGGAGTATGCGACCAGTGGTTGGAACCTGAATGTGATGCCAGTGCTAGATCAGTCTGTTCTC
TGTCACATCAATGCAGACATCTCAGGCATGAAGGTGCCCTGGCTGTACGTGGGCATGGTTTTCTCAGCAT
TTTGTTGGGCTATTGCGGATCACTGGAGTTACTCTATTAACTATCTGCATTGGGGTGAGCCGAAGACCTG
GTATGGTGTACCCTCCCTGGCAGCAGAGCATTTGGAGGAGGTGATGAAGATGCTGACACCTGAGCTGTTT
GATAGCCAGCCTGATCTCCTACACCAGCTTGTCACTCTCATGAATCCCAACACTTTGATGTCCCATGGTG
TGCCAGTTGTCCGCACAAACCAGTGTGCAGGGGAGTTTGTCATCACTTTTCCTCGTGCTTACCACAGTGG
TTTTAACCAAGGCTACAATTTTGCTGAAGCTGTCAACTTTTGTACTGCTGACTGGCTACCTGCTGGACGC
CAGTGCATTGAACACTACCGCCGGCTCCGGCGCTATTGTGTCTTCTCCCACGAGGAGCTCATCTGCAAGA
TGGCTGCCTTCCCAGAGACGTTGGATCTCAATCTAGCAGTAGCTGTGCACAAGGAGATGTTCATTATGGT
TCAGGAGGAGCGACGTCTACGAAAGGCCCTTTTGGAGAAGGGCGTCACGGAGGCTGAGCGAGAGGCTTTT
GAGCTGCTCCCAGATGATGAACGCCAGTGCATCAAGTGCAAGACCACGTGCTTCTTGTCAGCCCTGGCCT
GCTACGACTGCCCAGATGGCCTTGTATGCCTTTCCCACATCAATGACCTCTGCAAGTGCTCTAGTAGCCG
ACAGTACCTCCGGTATCGGTACACCTTGGATGAGCTCCCCACCATGCTGCATAAACTGAAGATTCGGGCT
GAGTCTTTTGACACCTGGGCCAACAAAGTGCGAGTGGCCTTGGAGGTGGAGGATGGCCGTAAACGCAGCT
TTGAAGAGCTAAGGGCACTGGAGTCTGAGGCTCGTGAGAGGAGGTTTCCTAATAGTGAGCTGCTTCAGCG
ACTGAAGAACTGCCTGAGTGAGGTGGAGGCTTGTATTGCTCAAGTCCTGGGGCTGGTCAGTGGTCAGGTG
GCCAGGATGGACACTCCACAGCTGACCTTGACTGAACTCCGGGTCCTTCTTGAGCAGATGGGCAGCCTGC
CCTGTGCCATGCATCAGATTGGGGATGTCAAGGATGTCCTGGAACAGGTGGAGGCCTATCAAGCTGAGGC
TCGTGAGGCTCTGGCCACACTGCCCTCTAGTCCAGGGCTATTGCGGTCCCTGTTGGAGAGGGGGCAGCAG
CTGGGTGTAGAGGTGCCTGAAGCCCATCAGCTTCAGCAGCAGGTGGAGCAGGCGCAATGGCTAGATGAAG
TGAAGCAGGCCCTGGCCCCTTCTGCTCACAGGGGCTCTCTGGTCATCATGCAGGGGCTTTTGGTTATGGG
TGCCAAGATAGCCTCCAGCCCTTCTGTGGACAAGGCCCGGGCTGAGCTGCAAGAACTACTGACCATTGCA
GAGCGCTGGGAAGAAAAGGCTCATTTCTGCCTGGAGGCCAGGCAGAAGCATCCACCAGCCACATTGGAAG
CCATAATTCGTGAGACAGAAAACATCCCTGTTCACCTGCCTAACATCCAGGCTCTCAAAGAAGCTCTGAC
TAAGGCACAAGCTTGGATTGCTGATGTGGATGAGATCCAAAATGGTGACCACTACCCCTGTCTAGATGAC
TTGGAGGGCCTGGTGGCTGTGGGCCGGGACCTGCCTGTGGGGCTGGAAGAGCTGAGACAGCTAGAGCTGC
AGGTATTGACAGCACATTCCTGGAGAGAGAAGGCCTCCAAGACCTTTCTCAAGAAGAATTCTTGCTACAC
ACTGCTTGAGGTGCTTTGCCCGTGTGCAGACGCTGGCTCAGACAGCACCAAGCGTAGCCGGTGGATGGAG
AAGGCGCTGGGGTTGTACCAGTGTGACACAGAGCTGCTGGGGCTGTCTGCACAGGACCTCAGAGACCCAG
GCTCTGTGATTGTGGCCTTCAAGGAAGGGGAACAGAAGGAGAAGGAGGGTATCCTGCAGCTGCGTCGCAC
CAACTCAGCCAAGCCCAGTCCACTGGCACCATCCCTCATGGCCTCTTCTCCGACTTCTATCTGTGTGTGT
GGGCAGGTGCCAGCTGGGGTGGGAGTTCTGCAGTGTGACCTGTGTCAGGACTGGTTCCATGGGCAGTGTG
TGTCAGTGCCCCATCTCCTCACCTCTCCAAAGCCCAGTCTCACTTCATCTCCACTGCTAGCCTGGTGGGA
ATGGGACACAAAATTCCTGTGTCCACTGTGTATGCGCTCACGACGGCCACGCCTAGAGACAATCCTAGCC
TTGCTGGTTGCCCTGCAGAGGCTGCCCGTGCGGCTGCCTGAGGGTGAGGCCCTTCAGTGTCTCACAGAGA
GGGCCATTGGCTGGCAAGACCGTGCCAGAAAGGCTCTGGCCTCTGAAGATGTGACTGCTCTGTTGCGACA
GCTGGCTGAGCTTCGCCAACAGCTACAGGCCAAACCCAGACCAGAGGAGGCCTCAGTCTACACTTCAGCC
ACTGCCTGTGACCCTATCAGAGAAGGCAGTGGCAACAATATTTCTAAGGTCCAAGGGCTGCTGGAGAATG
GAGACAGTGTGACCAGTCCTGAGAACATGGCTCCAGGAAAGGGCTCTGACCTGGAGCTACTGTCCTCACT
GTTGCCGCAGTTGACTGGCCCTGTGTTGGAGCTGCCTGAGGCAATCCGGGCTCCCCTGGAGGAGCTCATG
ATGGAAGGGGACCTGCTTGAGGTGACCCTGGATGAGAACCACAGCATCTGGCAGCTGCTGCAGGCTGGAC
AGCCTCCAGACCTGGACAGAATTCGCACACTTCTGGAGCTGGAAAAATTTGAACATCAAGGGAGTCGGAC
AAGGAGCCGGGCTCTGGAGAGGCGACGGCGGCGGCAGAAGGTGGATCAGGGTAGAAACGTTGAGAATCTT
GTTCAACAGGAGCTTCAGTCAAAAAGGGCTCGGAGCTCAGGGATTATGTCTCAGGTGGGCCGAGAAGAAG
AACATTATCAGGAGAAAGCAGACCGTGAAAATATGTTCCTGACACCTTCCACAGACCACAGCCCTTTCTT
GAAAGGAAACCAAAATAGCTTACAACACAAGGATTCAGGCTCTTCAGCTGCTTGTCCTTCTTTAATGCCT
TTGCTACAACTCTCCTACTCTGATGAGCAACAGTTGTGA
